>Addgene plasmid #47372 | HLH Bmal Pas 1-465-VenC L95E/L150E/W427A | addgene partial sequence | sequence record 69470 | SV40pA-rev
AGTTAACAACAACAATTGCATTCATTTTATGTTTCAGGTTCAGGGGGAGGTGTGGGAGGTTTTTTAAAGC
AAGTAAAACCTCTACAAATGTGGTATGGCTGATTATGATCAGTTATCTAGATCCGGTGGATCCCGAGGGC
AGCATTCCGGACTTGTACAGCTCGTCCATGCCGAGAGTGATCCCGGCGGCGGTCACGAACTCCAGCAGGA
CCATGTGATCGCGCTTCTCGTTGGGGTCTTTGCTCAGGGCGGACTGGTAGCTCAGGTAGTGGTTGTCGGG
CAGCAGCACGGGGCCGTCGCCGATGGGGGTGTTCTGCTGGTAGTGGTCGGCGAGCTGCACGCCGCCGTCC
TCGATGTTGTGGCGGATCTTGAAGTTGGCCTTGATGCCGTTCTTCTGCTTGTCCACCATGGTGGCGACCG
GGCTGTCCATGCTGTGGGGGGGTGCTGTTAGCTGCGGGAAGGTTGGGTCCCCGCCTTCCAGGACATTGGC
TAAAACAACAGTGTTGGTTGAGACAATGTATTCAACTTCCTTGGTCGCCGGGTTCATGAAACTGAACCAT
CGACTTCGTAGCGTGATAAAAGAACCATCTTTGATCTTAAACTTATAGCAATTAGTTGTGATCTTTTCTC
TTGTCTGTAAAACTTGCCTGTGACATTCTGCGAGGTGTCCTATGTCGTCTTGATGAAAATACTCATAACA
TGATGTACCTAGAAGTTCCTGTGGTAGATACGCCAAAATAGCTGTCGCCCTCTGATCTACAAAAACAAAT
TTCCCATCTATTGC
