>Addgene plasmid #47372 | HLH Bmal Pas 1-465-VenC L95E/L150E/W427A | addgene partial sequence | sequence record 69521 | EGFP-C 5'-CATGGTCCTGCTGGAGTTCGTG-3'
AGTCCGGAATGCTGCCCTCGGGATCCACCGGATCTAGATAACTGATCATAATCAGCCATACCACATTTGT
AGAGGTTTTACTTGCTTTAAAAAACCTCCCACACCTCCCCCTGAACCTGAAACATAAAATGAATGCAATT
GTTGTTGTTAACTTGTTTATTGCAGCTTATAATGGTTACAAATAAAGCAATAGCATCACAAATTTCACAA
ATAAAGCATTTTTTTCACTGCATTCTAGTTGTGGTTTGTCCAAACTCATCAATGTATCTTAAGGCGTAAA
TTGTAAGCGTTAATATTTTGTTAAAATTCGCGTTAAATTTTTGTTAAATCAGCTCATTTTTTAACCAATA
GGCCGAAATCGGCAAAATCCCTTATAAATCAAAAGAATAGACCGAGATAGGGT
[37 nt withheld, positions 404-440]
AAAGAACGTGGACTCCAACGTCAAAGG
[49 nt withheld, positions 468-516]
T
[91 nt withheld, positions 518-608]
G
[124 nt withheld, positions 610-733]
CAGGTGGCACTTTTCGGGGAAATGTGCGCGGAACCCCTATTTGTTTATTTTTCTAAATACATTCAAATAT
GTATCCGCTCATGAGACAATAACCCTGATAAATGCTTCAATAATATTGAAAAAGGAA
