>Addgene plasmid #47372 | HLH Bmal Pas 1-465-VenC L95E/L150E/W427A | addgene partial sequence | sequence record 71571 | CMV-F 5'-CGCAAATGGGCGGTAGGCGTG-3'
TGAACCGTCAGATCCGCTAGCATGGCGGACCAGAGAATGGACATTTCCTCAACCATCAGCGACTTCATGT
CTCCGGGCCCCACCGACCTACTCTCCGGTTCCCTGGGCACCAGTGGTGTGGACTGCAATCGCAAGAGGAA
AGGCAGTGCCACTGACTACCAAGAAAGTATGGACACAGACAAAGATGACCCTCATGGAAGGTTAGAATAT
GCAGAACACCAAGGAAGGATCAAGAATGCAAGGGAGGCCCACAGTCAGATTGAAAAGAGGCGTCGGGACA
AAATGAACAGTTTCATTGATGAAGAGGCTTCTTTGGTACCAACATGCAATGCAATGTCCAGGAAGTTAGA
TAAACTCACCGTGCTAAGGATGGCTGTTCAGCACATGAAAACTTTGAGAGGTGCCACCAACCCATACACA
GAAGCAAACTACAAGCCAACATTTCTATCAGATGACGAACTGAAACACGAGATTCTCAGGGCAGCAGATG
GATTTTTGTTTGTCGTAGGATGTGACCGAGGGAAGATCCTCTTTGTCTCCGAGTCTGTCTTCAAGATCCT
CAATTATAGCCAGAATGACCTTATTGGCCAGAGCTTGTTTGACTACCTGCATCCAAAAGATATTGCCAAA
GTTAAGGAACAGCTATCTTCCTCGGACACTGCGCCCCGGGAGCGACTCATTGATGCCAAGACTGGACTTC
CGGTTAAAACGGATATAACCCCTGGGCCCTCCCGGCTATGCTCTGGAGCCCGCCGCTCTTTCTTCTGTAG
AATGAAGTGCAACAGGCCTTCAGTAAAGGTGGAAGATAAGGACTTCGCCTCTACCTGTTC
