[The description below was written by a language model from this plasmid's Addgene catalogue record.]
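Description:
HLH Bmal Pas 1-465-VenC L95E/L150E/W427A is a mammalian expression plasmid built on the Clontech pEGFP-C1 backbone. It is maintained in E. coli as a high-copy plasmid under kanamycin selection. No feature table is provided, so the other backbone elements, the cloning sites used (recorded as unknown) and the exact junctions cannot be confirmed from the record.

The insert is a fragment of mouse Bmal1 (also known as Arntl or MOP3) covering amino acids 1-465. As the construct name indicates, this fragment contains the basic helix-loop-helix region and the PAS domains. Expression is driven by the CMV promoter, a strong constitutive promoter in most mammalian cell lines. The fragment is fused at its C terminus to residues 156-239 of the yellow fluorescent protein Venus. A partial Venus fragment of this kind is non-fluorescent on its own. Such fragments are normally used in bimolecular fluorescence complementation, where fluorescence is restored only when a partner protein carrying the complementary N-terminal Venus fragment is brought close by a protein-protein interaction. The record does not name the assay or the partner construct.

The insert carries three point substitutions, L95E, L150E and W427A. The stated purpose is brief, describing a Venus-tagged Bmal fragment used for mutation. The associated work concerns the structure of the heterodimeric CLOCK:BMAL1 transcriptional activator complex. The construct is therefore most plausibly a mutant variant for testing how these residues contribute to heterodimer formation in cells, in comparison with a wild-type counterpart, though the record does not describe the effect of each mutation.
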