Addgene plasmid #47372: HLH Bmal Pas 1-465-VenC L95E/L150E/W427A
Purpose: Bmal fragment cloned with Venus tag used for mutation
Depositing lab: Joseph Takahashi. Depositing organization: University of Texas Southwestern Medical Center. Publication: Crystal structure of the heterodimeric CLOCK:BMAL1 transcriptional activator complex. Huang N, Chelliah Y, Shan Y, Taylor CA, Yoo SH, Partch C, Green CB, Zhang H, Takahashi JS. Science. 2012 Jul 13;337(6091):189-94. doi: 10.1126/science.1222804. Epub 2012 May 31. PubMed 22653727.
Backbone
  Vector backbone: pEGFP-C1
  Backbone manufacturer: Clontech
  Vector type: Mammalian Expression
Growth in bacteria
  Bacterial resistance: Kanamycin, 50 μg/mL
  Growth temperature: 37°C
  Growth strain: DH5alpha
  Copy number: High Copy
Gene/Insert
  Gene/Insert name: BMAL
  Species: M. musculus (mouse)
  Mutation: aa 1-465, L95E/L150E/W427A
  Entrez Gene: Bmal1 (a.k.a. Arnt3, Arntl, BMAL1b, MOP3, bHLHe5, bmal1b')
  Promoter: CMV
  Tag / fusion protein: Venus aa 156-239 (C terminal on backbone)
  Cloning method: Restriction Enzyme; 5′ cloning site unknown (unknown if destroyed); 3′ cloning site unknown (unknown if destroyed)
  Sequencing primers: 5′ CMV-F
Terms and licenses: Academic/Nonprofit Terms; Industry Terms: Not Available to Industry
How to cite: HLH Bmal Pas 1-465-VenC L95E/L150E/W427A was a gift from Joseph Takahashi (Addgene plasmid # 47372 ; http://n2t.net/addgene:47372 ; RRID:Addgene_47372)
